>Addgene plasmid #20102 | pEF 3-6HTnos-2 | depositor full sequence | sequence record 9472 | Author sequence
TTGTACAAAGTTGGCATTATAAGAAAGCATTGCTTATCAATTTGTTGCAACGAACAGGTCACTATCAGTC
AAAATAAAATCATTATTTGCCATCCAGCTGCAGGGCGGCCGCGATATCCCCTATAGTGAGTCGTATTACA
TGGTCATAGCTGTTTCCTGGCAGCTCTGGCCCGTGTCTCAAAATCTCTGATGTTACATTGCACAAGATAA
AAATATATCATCATGAACAATAAAACTGTCTGCTTACATAAACAGTAATACAAGGGGTGTTATGAGCCAT
ATTCAACGGGAAACGTCGAGGCCGCGATTAAATTCCAACATGGATGCTGATTTATATGGGTATAAATGGG
CTCGCGATAATGTCGGGCAATCAGGTGCGACAATCTATCGCTTGTATGGGAAGCCCGATGCGCCAGAGTT
GTTTCTGAAACATGGCAAAGGTAGCGTTGCCAATGATGTTACAGATGAGATGGTCAGACTAAACTGGCTG
ACGGAATTTATGCCTCTTCCGACCATCAAGCATTTTATCCGTACTCCTGATGATGCATGGTTACTCACCA
CTGCGATCCCCGGAAAAACAGCATTCCAGGTATTAGAAGAATATCCTGATTCAGGTGAAAATATTGTTGA
TGCGCTGGCAGTGTTCCTGCGCCGGTTGCATTCGATTCCTGTTTGTAATTGTCCTTTTAACAGCGATCGC
GTATTTCGTCTCGCTCAGGCGCAATCACGAATGAATAACGGTTTGGTTGATGCGAGTGATTTTGATGACG
AGCGTAATGGCTGGCCTGTTGAACAAGTCTGGAAAGAAATGCATAAACTTTTGCCATTCTCACCGGATTC
AGTCGTCACTCATGGTGATTTCTCACTTGATAACCTTATTTTTGACGAGGGGAAATTAATAGGTTGTATT
GATGTTGGACGAGTCGGAATCGCAGACCGATACCAGGATCTTGCCATCCTATGGAACTGCCTCGGTGAGT
TTTCTCCTTCATTACAGAAACGGCTTTTTCAAAAATATGGTATTGATAATCCTGATATGAATAAATTGCA
GTTTCATTTGATGCTCGATGAGTTTTTCTAATCAGAATTGGTTAATTGGTTGTAACACTGGCAGAGCATT
ACGCTGACTTGACGGGACGGCGCAAGCTCATGACCAAAATCCCTTAACGTGAGTTACGCGTCGTTCCACT
GAGCGTCAGACCCCGTAGAAAAGATCAAAGGATCTTCTTGAGATCCTTTTTTTCTGCGCGTAATCTGCTG
CTTGCAAACAAAAAAACCACCGCTACCAGCGGTGGTTTGTTTGCCGGATCAAGAGCTACCAACTCTTTTT
CCGAAGGTAACTGGCTTCAGCAGAGCGCAGATACCAAATACTGTTCTTCTAGTGTAGCCGTAGTTAGGCC
ACCACTTCAAGAACTCTGTAGCACCGCCTACATACCTCGCTCTGCTAATCCTGTTACCAGTGGCTGCTGC
CAGTGGCGATAAGTCGTGTCTTACCGGGTTGGACTCAAGACGATAGTTACCGGATAAGGCGCAGCGGTCG
GGCTGAACGGGGGGTTCGTGCACACAGCCCAGCTTGGAGCGAACGACCTACACCGAACTGAGATACCTAC
AGCGTGAGCTATGAGAAAGCGCCACGCTTCCCGAAGGGAGAAAGGCGGACAGGTATCCGGTAAGCGGCAG
GGTCGGAACAGGAGAGCGCACGAGGGAGCTTCCAGGGGGAAACGCCTGGTATCTTTATAGTCCTGTCGGG
TTTCGCCACCTCTGACTTGAGCGTCGATTTTTGTGATGCTCGTCAGGGGGGCGGAGCCTATGGAAAAACG
CCAGCAACGCGGCCTTTTTACGGTTCCTGGCCTTTTGCTGGCCTTTTGCTCACATGTTCTTTCCTGCGTT
ATCCCCTGATTCTGTGGATAACCGTATTACCGCCTTTGAGTGAGCTGATACCGCTCGCCGCAGCCGAACG
ACCGAGCGCAGCGAGTCAGTGAGCGAGGAAGCGGAAGAGCGCCCAATACGCAAACCGCCTCTCCCCGCGC
GTTGGCCGATTCATTAATGCAGCTGGCACGACAGGTTTCCCGACTGGAAAGCGGGCAGTGAGCGCAACGC
AATTAATACGCGTACCGCTAGCCAGGAAGAGTTTGTAGAAACGCAAAAAGGCCATCCGTCAGGATGGCCT
TCTGCTTAGTTTGATGCCTGGCAGTTTATGGCGGGCGTCCTGCCCGCCACCCTCCGGGCCGTTGCTTCAC
AACGTTCAAATCCGCTCCCGGCGGATTTGTCCTACTCAGGAGAGCGTTCACCGACAAACAACAGATAAAA
CGAAAGGCCCAGTCTTCCGACTGAGCCTTTCGTTTTATTTGATGCCTGGCAGTTCCCTACTCTCGCGTTA
ACGCTAGCATGGATGTTTTCCCAGTCACGACGTTGTAAAACGACGGCCAGTCTTAAGCTCGGGCCCCAAA
TAATGATTTTATTTTGACTGATAGTGACCTGTTCGTTGCAACAAATTGATGAGCAATGCTTTTTTATAAT
GCCAACTTTGTATAATAAAGTTGCTCACCACCACCACCACCACTAAGAGCTCGAATTTCCCCGATCGTTC
AAACATTTGGCAATAAAGTTTCTTAAGATTGAATCCTGTTGCCGGTCTTGCGATGATTATCATATAATTT
CTGTTGAATTACGTTAAGCATGTAATAATTAACATGTAATGCATGACGTTATTTATGAGATGGGTTTTTA
TGATTAGAGTCCCGCAATTATACATTTAATACGCGATAGAAAACAAAATATAGCGCGCAAACTAGGATAA
ATTATCGCGCGCGGTGTCATCTATGTTACTGATACCCAGCTTTC
Features (pLannotate 1.2.2; 11 found; start..end, strand, type, name):
    120..138     -  promoter       T7 promoter: promoter for bacteriophage T7 RNA polymerase
    272..1081    +  CDS            KanR: aminoglycoside phosphotransferase; aph(3')-Ia; confers resistance to kanamycin in bacteria or G418 (Geneticin®) in eukaryotes
   1228..1816    +  rep_origin     ori: high-copy-number ColE1/pMB1/pBR322/pUC origin of replication
   1999..2091    +  CDS            lacI (fragment): lac repressor; lacI; The lac repressor binds to the lac operator to inhibit transcription in E. coli. This inhibition can be relieved by adding lactose or isopropyl-β-D-thiogalactopyranoside (IPTG).
   2146..2173    -  terminator     rrnB T2 terminator: transcription terminator T2 from the E. coli rrnB gene
   2305..2348    +  terminator     rrnB T1 terminator: Escherichia coli rrnB; transcription terminator T1 from the E. coli rrnB gene
   2395..2431    -  CDS            lacZα (fragment): LacZα fragment of β-galactosidase; lacZ fragment
   2448..2543    +  protein_bind   attL3: mutant version of attL; recombination site for the Gateway® LR reaction LR Clonase™
   2546..2563    +  CDS            9xHis (fragment): 9xHis affinity tag
   2583..2830    +  terminator     NOS terminator: nopaline synthase terminator and poly(A) signal
   2834..89      -  protein_bind   attL2 (across the origin): mutant version of attL; recombination site for the Gateway® LR reaction LR Clonase™
