[The description below was written by a language model from this plasmid's Addgene catalogue record and pLannotate feature annotations shown in this document.]
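Description:
pEF 3-6HTnos-2 is a small Gateway entry clone made in the pDONR221-P3-P2 donor backbone and catalogued as a synthetic biology / plant Gateway vector. It is propagated in E. coli as a high-copy plasmid through a ColE1/pUC-type origin and is selected with kanamycin by means of an aph(3')-Ia resistance gene. The annotated depositor sequence is about 2.8 kb. This is shorter than the listed backbone size, as would be expected if the donor vector's original att-flanked cassette was replaced by the short insert during the BP reaction. Other backbone features are the rrnB T1 and T2 terminators upstream of the cloning site, which insulate the insert from read-through transcription, a T7 promoter next to the attL2 side, and short lacI and lacZα remnants that have no evident function here.

The payload is a 287 bp module named 6H-Tnos, lying between attL3 and attL2 sites. It consists of a short polyhistidine coding stretch (annotated as a fragment of a 9xHis tag, in keeping with the six-histidine name) followed by the nopaline synthase (NOS) terminator and polyadenylation signal, a standard 3' element for plant expression. The plasmid has no promoter or open reading frame of its own for plant expression. The attL3/attL2 pairing indicates that it serves as the last-position element in a multisite Gateway LR assembly. There it would be combined with compatible entry clones carrying a promoter and a coding sequence, and with a destination vector, to add a C-terminal His tag and transcription terminator to a gene of interest. The record does not name the partner clones or destination vectors, or any particular application.
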