Addgene plasmid #20102: pEF 3-6HTnos-2
Depositing lab: Antonio Richart. Depositing organization: Instituto de Biologia Molecular y Celular de Plantas.
Backbone
  Vector backbone: pDONR221-P3-P2
  Backbone size w/o insert (bp): 4774
  Vector type: Synthetic Biology ; plant Gateway vector
Growth in bacteria
  Bacterial resistance: Kanamycin, 50 μg/mL
  Growth temperature: 37°C
  Growth strain: DH5alpha
  Copy number: High Copy
Gene/Insert
  Gene/Insert name: 6H-Tnos
  Insert size (bp): 287
  Cloning method: Gateway Cloning
  Sequencing primers: 5′ N/A
Terms and licenses: Academic/Nonprofit Terms; Industry Terms: Not Available to Industry
How to cite: pEF 3-6HTnos-2 was a gift from Antonio Richart (Addgene plasmid # 20102 ; http://n2t.net/addgene:20102 ; RRID:Addgene_20102)
