>Addgene plasmid #20102 | pEF 3-6HTnos-2 | addgene partial sequence | sequence record 25858 | 20102 with M13_forward20
GACTGATAGTGACCTGTTCGTTGCAACAAATTGATGAGCAATGCTTTTTTATAATGCCAACTTTGTATAA
TATTGCGCACCACCACCACCACCACTAAGAGCTCGAATTTCCCCGATCGTTCAAACATTTGGCAATAAAG
TTTCTTAAGATTGAATCCTGTTGCCGGTCTTGCGATGATTATCATATAATTTCTGTTGAATTACGTTAAG
CATGTAATAATTAACATGTAATGCATGACGTTATTTATGAGATGGGTTTTTATGATTAGAGTCCCGCAAT
TATACATTTAATACGCGATAGAAAACAAAATATAGCGCGCAAACTAGGATAAATTATCGCGCGCGGTGTC
ATCTATGTTACTGATACCCAGCTTTCTTGTACAAAGTTGGCATTATAAGAAAGCATTGCTTATCAATTTG
TTGCAACGAACAGGTCACTATCAGTCAAAATAAAATCATTATTTGCCGTCCGGNTGCAGGGCGGCCGCGA
TATCCCCTATAGTGAGTCGTATTACATGGTCATAGCTGTTTCCTGGCAGCTCTGGCCCGTGTCTCAAAAT
CTCTGATGTTACATTGCACAAGATAAAAATATATCATCATGAACAATAAAACTGTCTGCTTACATAAACA
GTAATACAAGGGGTGTTATGAGCCATATTCAACGGGAA
